>Addgene plasmid #232361 | pGL3_SATB2 | addgene full sequence | sequence record 466704 | Addgene NGS Result
CCCGACAGGACTATAAAGATACCAGGCGTTTCCCCCTGGAAGCTCCCTCGTGCGCTCTCCTGTTCCGACC
CTGCCGCTTACCGGATACCTGTCCGCCTTTCTCCCTTCGGGAAGCGTGGCGCTTTCTCATAGCTCACGCT
GTAGGTATCTCAGTTCGGTGTAGGTCGTTCGCTCCAAGCTGGGCTGTGTGCACGAACCCCCCGTTCAGCC
CGACCGCTGCGCCTTATCCGGTAACTATCGTCTTGAGTCCAACCCGGTAAGACACGACTTATCGCCACTG
GCAGCAGCCACTGGTAACAGGATTAGCAGAGCGAGGTATGTAGGCGGTGCTACAGAGTTCTTGAAGTGGT
GGCCTAACTACGGCTACACTAGAAGAACAGTATTTGGTATCTGCGCTCTGCTGAAGCCAGTTACCTTCGG
AAAAAGAGTTGGTAGCTCTTGATCCGGCAAACAAACCACCGCTGGTAGCGGTGGTTTTTTTGTTTGCAAG
CAGCAGATTACGCGCAGAAAAAAAGGATCTCAAGAAGATCCTTTGATCTTTTCTACGGGGTCTGACGCTC
AGTGGAACGAAAACTCACGTTAAGGGATTTTGGTCATGAGATTATCAAAAAGGATCTTCACCTAGATCCT
TTTAAATTAAAAATGAAGTTTTAAATCAATCTAAAGTATATATGAGTAAACTTGGTCTGACAGTTACCAA
TGCTTAATCAGTGAGGCACCTATCTCAGCGATCTGTCTATTTCGTTCATCCATAGTTGCCTGACTCCCCG
TCGTGTAGATAACTACGATACGGGAGGGCTTACCATCTGGCCCCAGTGCTGCAATGATACCGCGAGACCC
ACGCTCACCGGCTCCAGATTTATCAGCAATAAACCAGCCAGCCGGAAGGGCCGAGCGCAGAAGTGGTCCT
GCAACTTTATCCGCCTCCATCCAGTCTATTAATTGTTGCCGGGAAGCTAGAGTAAGTAGTTCGCCAGTTA
ATAGTTTGCGCAACGTTGTTGCCATTGCTACAGGCATCGTGGTGTCACGCTCGTCGTTTGGTATGGCTTC
ATTCAGCTCCGGTTCCCAACGATCAAGGCGAGTTACATGATCCCCCATGTTGTGCAAAAAAGCGGTTAGC
TCCTTCGGTCCTCCGATCGTTGTCAGAAGTAAGTTGGCCGCAGTGTTATCACTCATGGTTATGGCAGCAC
TGCATAATTCTCTTACTGTCATGCCATCCGTAAGATGCTTTTCTGTGACTGGTGAGTACTCAACCAAGTC
ATTCTGAGAATAGTGTATGCGGCGACCGAGTTGCTCTTGCCCGGCGTCAATACGGGATAATACCGCGCCA
CATAGCAGAACTTTAAAAGTGCTCATCATTGGAAAACGTTCTTCGGGGCGAAAACTCTCAAGGATCTTAC
CGCTGTTGAGATCCAGTTCGATGTAACCCACTCGTGCACCCAACTGATCTTCAGCATCTTTTACTTTCAC
CAGCGTTTCTGGGTGAGCAAAAACAGGAAGGCAAAATGCCGCAAAAAAGGGAATAAGGGCGACACGGAAA
TGTTGAATACTCATACTCTTCCTTTTTCAATATTATTGAAGCATTTATCAGGGTTATTGTCTCATGAGCG
GATACATATTTGAATGTATTTAGAAAAATAAACAAATAGGGGTTCCGCGCACATTTCCCCGAAAAGTGCC
ACCTG
[124 nt withheld, positions 1686-1809]
C
[91 nt withheld, positions 1811-1901]
A
[49 nt withheld, positions 1903-1951]
CCTTTGACGTTGGAGTCCACGTTCTTT
[37 nt withheld, positions 1979-2015]
ACCCTATCTCGGTCTATTCTTTTGATTTATAAGGGATTTTGCCGATTTCGGCCTATTGGTTAAAAAATGA
GCTGATTTAACAAAAATTTAACGCGAATTTTAACAAAATATTAACGCTTACAATTTGCCATTCGCCATTC
AGGCTGCGCAACTGTTGGGAAGGGCGATCGGTGCGGGCCTCTTCGCTATTACGCCAGCCCAAGCTACCAT
GATAAGTAAGTAATATTAAGGTACGGGAGGTACTTGGAGCGGCCGCAATAAAATATCTTTATTTTCATTA
CATCTGTGTGTTGGTTTTTTGTGTGAATCGATAGTACTAACATACGCTCTCCATCAAAACAAAACGAAAC
AAAACAAACTAGCAAAATAGGCTGTCCCCAGTGCAAGTGCAGGTGCCAGAACATTTCTCTATCGATAGGT
ACCGAGCTCTTACGCGTGCTAGCTGATTTTCTCACCCTATCTCCACCTCTCTAAATAACAATTTTCCAAA
CCTAAGACTCTGTTTTTTGACAATTCATCCCCATTGCAGGCACCCATGTATGCACGGTCACACATTCGTA
TACACACAAACACACAGTTTTTCTCATAACAGATTTGCAGAGAGGTCAGAGGCAAAGGAGGGGGAAAACT
TAAAAAAAAAAAAAAAACTCCAGTAAGTTTGATCTAAACAAAATGGTTATTCAAATGGGTCCCCTACTAA
TTTTACAAAGATGCGTGATAATATCCAACATATGGCTTTAACTACGTTTTTTAATATTAGAAATTGAATG
CACATTTTAAGACACAAGTTTTGCTGATATGCTGTTGATAATACAGGATAACTATTTTCCATTTGTTTCT
AATTATCTTAAAGACAGCCTGGGGATCATTTACCCATGGTTTAAGAGCACTCAGATAAGTCCACAAATGC
AACAGGCGGGCATGTGTGTCAGCTACTGCATCGGGGCTGCGTGAGGGTGGCTTAGCCAAGACTATCCTCT
TATGTCTGAAACCACTAGATACGGTTCCTAAGGTCAAGCAGTACTAAAAAATAAAATCCTTCCTTTGTCA
GCATTCTTAGGGTGTGGGCTCTGGAGCCAGACTGCCTGGCACCACCATTTAAATAACTGGGTGACCTTGT
GCAAGTTAGTTAACCTCTCTTTGCCTCAATTTCCTTATCTGAAAAATGGGGCTGTACCAACAACTTATGG
TCAGCATGAGGATGAAAGCATCTAGTATGGTGCCCAAAAGAGAGAAGGCATGCAATAACTCGAGATCTGC
GATCTGCATCTCAATTAGTCAGCAACCATAGTCCCGCCCCTAACTCCGCCCATCCCGCCCCTAACTCCGC
CCAGTTCCGCCCATTCTCCGCCCCATCGCTGACTAATTTTTTTTATTTATGCAGAGGCCGAGGCCGCCTC
GGCCTCTGAGCTATTCCAGAAGTAGTGAGGAGGCTTTTTTGGAGGCCTAGGCTTTTGCAAAAAGCTTGGC
ATTCCGGTACTGTTGGTAAAGCCACCATGGAAGACGCCAAAAACATAAAGAAAGGCCCGGCGCCATTCTA
TCCGCTGGAAGATGGAACCGCTGGAGAGCAACTGCATAAGGCTATGAAGAGATACGCCCTGGTTCCTGGA
ACAATTGCTTTTACAGATGCACATATCGAGGTGGACATCACTTACGCTGAGTACTTCGAAATGTCCGTTC
GGTTGGCAGAAGCTATGAAACGATATGGGCTGAATACAAATCACAGAATCGTCGTATGCAGTGAAAACTC
TCTTCAATTCTTTATGCCGGTGTTGGGCGCGTTATTTATCGGAGTTGCAGTTGCGCCCGCGAACGACATT
TATAATGAACGTGAATTGCTCAACAGTATGGGCATTTCGCAGCCTACCGTGGTGTTCGTTTCCAAAAAGG
GGTTGCAAAAAATTTTGAACGTGCAAAAAAAGCTCCCAATCATCCAAAAAATTATTATCATGGATTCTAA
AACGGATTACCAGGGATTTCAGTCGATGTACACGTTCGTCACATCTCATCTACCTCCCGGTTTTAATGAA
TACGATTTTGTGCCAGAGTCCTTCGATAGGGACAAGACAATTGCACTGATCATGAACTCCTCTGGATCTA
CTGGTCTGCCTAAAGGTGTCGCTCTGCCTCATAGAACTGCCTGCGTGAGATTCTCGCATGCCAGAGATCC
TATTTTTGGCAATCAAATCATTCCGGATACTGCGATTTTAAGTGTTGTTCCATTCCATCACGGTTTTGGA
ATGTTTACTACACTCGGATATTTGATATGTGGATTTCGAGTCGTCTTAATGTATAGATTTGAAGAAGAGC
TGTTTCTGAGGAGCCTTCAGGATTACAAGATTCAAAGTGCGCTGCTGGTGCCAACCCTATTCTCCTTCTT
CGCCAAAAGCACTCTGATTGACAAATACGATTTATCTAATTTACACGAAATTGCTTCTGGTGGCGCTCCC
CTCTCTAAGGAAGTCGGGGAAGCGGTTGCCAAGAGGTTCCATCTGCCAGGTATCAGGCAAGGATATGGGC
TCACTGAGACTACATCAGCTATTCTGATTACACCCGAGGGGGATGATAAACCGGGCGCGGTCGGTAAAGT
TGTTCCATTTTTTGAAGCGAAGGTTGTGGATCTGGATACCGGGAAAACGCTGGGCGTTAATCAAAGAGGC
GAACTGTGTGTGAGAGGTCCTATGATTATGTCCGGTTATGTAAACAATCCGGAAGCGACCAACGCCTTGA
TTGACAAGGATGGATGGCTACATTCTGGAGACATAGCTTACTGGGACGAAGACGAACACTTCTTCATCGT
TGACCGCCTGAAGTCTCTGATTAAGTACAAAGGCTATCAGGTGGCTCCCGCTGAATTGGAATCCATCTTG
CTCCAACACCCCAACATCTTCGACGCAGGTGTCGCAGGTCTTCCCGACGATGACGCCGGTGAACTTCCCG
CCGCCGTTGTTGTTTTGGAGCACGGAAAGACGATGACGGAAAAAGAGATCGTGGATTACGTCGCCAGTCA
AGTAACAACCGCGAAAAAGTTGCGCGGAGGAGTTGTGTTTGTGGACGAAGTACCGAAAGGTCTTACCGGA
AAACTCGACGCAAGAAAAATCAGAGAGATCCTCATAAAGGCCAAGAAGGGCGGAAAGATCGCCGTGTAAT
TCTAGAGTCGGGGCGGCCGGCCGCTTCGAGCAGACATGATAAGATACATTGATGAGTTTGGACAAACCAC
AACTAGAATGCAGTGAAAAAAATGCTTTATTTGTGAAATTTGTGATGCTATTGCTTTATTTGTAACCATT
ATAAGCTGCAATAAACAAGTTAACAACAACAATTGCATTCATTTTATGTTTCAGGTTCAGGGGGAGGTGT
GGGAGGTTTTTTAAAGCAAGTAAAACCTCTACAAATGTGGTAAAATCGATAAGGATCTGGATCCGTCGAC
CGATGCCCTTGAGAGCCTTCAACCCAGTCAGCTCCTTCCGGTGGGCGCGGGGCATGACTATCGTCGCCGC
ACTTATGACTGTCTTCTTTATCATGCAACTCGTAGGACAGGTGCCGGCAGCGCTCTTCCGCTTCCTCGCT
CACTGACTCGCTGCGCTCGGTCGTTCGGCTGCGGCGAGCGGTATCAGCTCACTCAAAGGCGGTAATACGG
TTATCCACAGAATCAGGGGATAACGCAGGAAAGAACATGTGAGCAAAAGGCCAGCAAAAGGCCAGGAACC
GTAAAAAGGCCGCGTTGCTGGCGTTTTTCCATAGGCTCCGCCCCCCTGACGAGCATCACAAAAATCGACG
CTCAAGTCAGAGGTGGCGAAA
Features (pLannotate 1.2.2; 12 found; start..end, strand, type, name):
    694..1554    -  CDS            AmpR: β-lactamase; bla; confers resistance to ampicillin, carbenicillin, and related antibiotics
   1555..1659    -  promoter       AmpR promoter: bla
   1686..2114    +  rep_origin     f1 ori (sequence partly withheld): f1 bacteriophage origin of replication; arrow indicates direction of (+) strand synthesis
   2146..2213    -  CDS            lacZα (fragment): LacZα fragment of β-galactosidase; lacZ fragment
   2272..2320    +  polyA_signal   poly(A) signal: synthetic polyadenylation signal
   2334..2425    +  misc_feature   pause site: RNA polymerase II transcriptional pause signal from the human α2 globin gene
   3280..3476    +  promoter       SV40 promoter: SV40 early promoter
   3512..5164    +  CDS            luciferase: firefly luciferase; luc+; enhanced luc+ version of the luciferase gene
   5205..5326    -  polyA_signal   SV40 poly(A) signal: SV40 polyadenylation signal
   5349..5417    -  CDS            large T antigen (fragment): large T antigen from SV40 (simian virus 40)
   5439..5571    +  CDS            TcR (fragment): tetracycline efflux protein; tet; confers resistance to tetracycline
   5751..523     -  rep_origin     ori (across the origin): high-copy-number ColE1/pMB1/pBR322/pUC origin of replication
