[The description below was written by a language model from this plasmid's Addgene catalogue record and pLannotate feature annotations shown in this document.]
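Description:
pGL3_SATB2 is a firefly luciferase reporter plasmid built on the Promega pGL3 backbone, carrying a putative human enhancer from the vicinity of the SATB2 gene (genomic interval chr2:199202570-199203402; the record does not state the genome assembly). Despite the insert being named SATB2, the payload is a non-coding regulatory element of roughly 0.8 kb rather than the SATB2 coding sequence. The plasmid is propagated in E. coli at high copy number from a ColE1/pUC-type origin and selected with ampicillin through the β-lactamase gene and its native promoter. An f1 origin is also present, allowing single-stranded DNA production.

The reporter unit consists of the SV40 early promoter driving the enhanced luc+ firefly luciferase gene, followed by the SV40 polyadenylation signal, an arrangement consistent with the promoter-containing version of pGL3. Upstream of this unit lie a synthetic poly(A) signal and the human α2-globin RNA polymerase II pause site, which block read-through transcription from the backbone and so reduce background luciferase expression. The feature table leaves an unannotated gap of about 850 bp between the pause site and the SV40 promoter, which matches the expected size and position of the cloned enhancer, although the annotation does not explicitly label it and the cloning sites are recorded as unknown. Short lacZα, large T antigen and TcR fragments are backbone remnants with no apparent function.

The construct is suited to transient transfection assays in mammalian cells, where luciferase output relative to an enhancer-less control measures how strongly the SATB2-proximal element boosts transcription from the SV40 promoter.
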