Addgene plasmid #232361: pGL3_SATB2
Purpose: Enhancer near SATB2, chr2:199202570-199203402 cloned into pGL3
Depositing lab: Joanna Wysocka. Depositing organization: Stanford University.
Backbone
  Vector backbone: pGL3 Luciferase Reporter Vector
  Backbone manufacturer: Promega
  Vector type: Luciferase
Growth in bacteria
  Bacterial resistance: Ampicillin, 100 μg/mL
  Growth temperature: 37°C
  Growth strain: DH5alpha
  Copy number: High Copy
Gene/Insert
  Gene/Insert name: SATB2
  Species: H. sapiens (human)
  Entrez Gene: SATB2 (a.k.a. GLSS)
  Cloning method: Restriction Enzyme; 5′ cloning site Unknown (unknown if destroyed)
Terms and licenses: Academic/Nonprofit Terms; Industry Terms: Not Available to Industry
How to cite: pGL3_SATB2 was a gift from Joanna Wysocka (Addgene plasmid # 232361 ; http://n2t.net/addgene:232361 ; RRID:Addgene_232361)
